Addgene plasmid #62386: pJW1516
Purpose: pFA6a Osm1(M1A)-yoEGFP::LEU2
Depositing lab: Jonathan Weissman. Depositing organization: University of California, San Francisco (UCSF). Publication: Targeting and plasticity of mitochondrial proteins revealed by proximity-specific ribosome profiling. Williams CC, Jan CH, Weissman JS. Science. 2014 Nov 7;346(6210):748-51. doi: 10.1126/science.1257522. PubMed 25378625.
Backbone
  Vector backbone: pFA6a
  Total vector size (bp): 7164
  Vector type: Yeast Expression
  Selectable markers: LEU2
Growth in bacteria
  Bacterial resistance: Ampicillin, 100 μg/mL
  Growth temperature: 37°C
  Growth strain: DH5alpha
  Copy number: High Copy
Gene/Insert
  Gene/Insert name: OSM1-EGFP fusion
  Species: S. cerevisiae (budding yeast)
  Insert size (bp): 2244
  Mutation: Methionine 1 to Alanine
  Promoter: Adh1p
  Tag / fusion protein: EGFP (C terminal on insert)
  Cloning method: Gibson Cloning
  Sequencing primers: 5′ oCW133
Terms and licenses: Academic/Nonprofit Terms; Industry Terms: Not Available to Industry
How to cite: pJW1516 was a gift from Jonathan Weissman (Addgene plasmid # 62386 ; http://n2t.net/addgene:62386 ; RRID:Addgene_62386)
