[The description below was written by a language model from this plasmid's Addgene catalogue record and pLannotate feature annotations shown in this document.]
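Description:
pJW1516 is a 7,164 bp yeast expression plasmid built on the pFA6a backbone by Gibson cloning. It carries a fusion of the Saccharomyces cerevisiae OSM1 gene to a yeast-optimised EGFP. For propagation in E. coli it relies on a high-copy ColE1/pUC-type origin and a β-lactamase gene, driven by its own promoter, that confers ampicillin resistance. Short remnants of lacI, rop and the bom region, along with flanking T7 and SP6 promoters, are backbone leftovers. In yeast, selection is through the LEU2 marker, which complements leucine auxotrophy. The feature table shows no yeast replication origin or centromere. This fits the usual role of pFA6a plasmids as integrating or cassette-template vectors, although the record does not state how the construct is introduced or where it would integrate.

The expression cassette places the S. cerevisiae ADH1 promoter directly upstream of the OSM1 coding sequence. OSM1 encodes a soluble fumarate reductase that converts fumarate to succinate and contributes to redox balance under low-oxygen conditions. The GFP coding sequence, annotated as the S65T type, lies downstream of OSM1 as a C-terminal tag, and the ADH1 terminator closes the unit ahead of the separate LEU2 gene. The insert carries a methionine 1 to alanine substitution that removes the annotated first start codon, so translation presumably has to begin at a downstream initiation site, though the record does not spell out this rationale. The fluorescent fusion allows the localisation of the resulting protein to be followed by microscopy. This matches the associated study on the targeting of mitochondrial proteins examined with proximity-specific ribosome profiling.
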