Features (pLannotate 1.2.2; 13 found; start..end, strand, type, name):
     75..93      -  promoter       T7 promoter: promoter for bacteriophage T7 RNA polymerase
    115..168     -  CDS            lacI (fragment): lac repressor; lacI; The lac repressor binds to the lac operator to inhibit transcription in E. coli. This inhibition can be relieved by adding lactose or isopropyl-β-D-thiogalactopyranoside (IPTG).
    351..939     -  rep_origin     ori: high-copy-number ColE1/pMB1/pBR322/pUC origin of replication
   1110..1970    -  CDS            AmpR: β-lactamase; bla; confers resistance to ampicillin, carbenicillin, and related antibiotics
   1971..2075    -  promoter       AmpR promoter: bla
   2170..2205    +  CDS            rop (fragment): Rop protein, which maintains plasmids at low copy number; rop
   2307..2358    +  misc_feature   bom (fragment): basis of mobility region from pBR322
   2421..2439    +  promoter       SP6 promoter: promoter for bacteriophage SP6 RNA polymerase
   2495..2891    +  promoter       ADH1 promoter: S. cerevisiae ADH1; promoter for alcohol dehydrogenase 1
   2895..4394    +  CDS            OSM1: OSM1_YEAST - Experimental evidence at protein level: Swiss-Prot protein existence level 1. Irreversibly catalyzes the reduction of fumarate to succinate. Together with the second isozyme of soluble fumarate reductase (FRD1), essential for anaerobic growth. Involved in maintaining redox balance during oxygen deficiency conditions. Reduction of fumarate is the main source of succinate during fermentation, and under anaerobic conditions, the formation of succinate is strictly required for the reoxidation of FADH(2). From Saccharomyces cerevisiae (strain ATCC 204508 / S288c) (Baker's yeast).
   4419..5132    +  CDS            GFP (S65T): GFP (S65T) is a basic (constitutively fluorescent) green fluorescent protein published in 1995, derived from Aequorea victoria.
   5156..5343    +  terminator     ADH1 terminator: S. cerevisiae ADH1; transcription terminator for the S. cerevisiae alcohol dehydrogenase 1 (ADH1) gene
   5883..6977    +  CDS            LEU2: LEU3_YEAST - Experimental evidence at protein level: Swiss-Prot protein existence level 1. Catalyzes the oxidation of 3-carboxy-2-hydroxy-4- methylpentanoate (3-isopropylmalate) to 3-carboxy-4-methyl-2- oxopentanoate. The product decarboxylates to 4-methyl-2 oxopentanoate. From Saccharomyces cerevisiae (strain ATCC 204508 / S288c) (Baker's yeast).
>Addgene plasmid #62386 | pJW1516 | depositor full sequence | sequence record 102447 | pJW1516 sequence 7164 bps
GTTTAAACGAGCTCGAATTCATCGATGATATCAGATCCACTAGTGGCCTATGCGGCCGCGGATCTGCCGG
TCTCCCTATAGTGAGTCGTATTAATTTCGATAAGCCAGGTTAACCTGCATTAATGAATCGGCCAACGCGC
GGGGAGAGGCGGTTTGCGTATTGGGCGCTCTTCCGCTTCCTCGCTCACTGACTCGCTGCGCTCGGTCGTT
CGGCTGCGGCGAGCGGTATCAGCTCACTCAAAGGCGGTAATACGGTTATCCACAGAATCAGGGGATAACG
CAGGAAAGAACATGTGAGCAAAAGGCCAGCAAAAGGCCAGGAACCGTAAAAAGGCCGCGTTGCTGGCGTT
TTTCCATAGGCTCCGCCCCCCTGACGAGCATCACAAAAATCGACGCTCAAGTCAGAGGTGGCGAAACCCG
ACAGGACTATAAAGATACCAGGCGTTTCCCCCTGGAAGCTCCCTCGTGCGCTCTCCTGTTCCGACCCTGC
CGCTTACCGGATACCTGTCCGCCTTTCTCCCTTCGGGAAGCGTGGCGCTTTCTCAATGCTCACGCTGTAG
GTATCTCAGTTCGGTGTAGGTCGTTCGCTCCAAGCTGGGCTGTGTGCACGAACCCCCCGTTCAGCCCGAC
CGCTGCGCCTTATCCGGTAACTATCGTCTTGAGTCCAACCCGGTAAGACACGACTTATCGCCACTGGCAG
CAGCCACTGGTAACAGGATTAGCAGAGCGAGGTATGTAGGCGGTGCTACAGAGTTCTTGAAGTGGTGGCC
TAACTACGGCTACACTAGAAGGACAGTATTTGGTATCTGCGCTCTGCTGAAGCCAGTTACCTTCGGAAAA
AGAGTTGGTAGCTCTTGATCCGGCAAACAAACCACCGCTGGTAGCGGTGGTTTTTTTGTTTGCAAGCAGC
AGATTACGCGCAGAAAAAAAGGATCTCAAGAAGATCCTTTGATCTTTTCTACGGGGTCTGACGCTCAGTG
GAACGAAAACTCACGTTAAGGGATTTTGGTCATGAGATTATCAAAAAGGATCTTCACCTAGATCCTTTTA
AATTAAAAATGAAGTTTTAAATCAATCTAAAGTATATATGAGTAAACTTGGTCTGACAGTTACCAATGCT
TAATCAGTGAGGCACCTATCTCAGCGATCTGTCTATTTCGTTCATCCATAGTTGCCTGACTCCCCGTCGT
GTAGATAACTACGATACGGGAGGGCTTACCATCTGGCCCCAGTGCTGCAATGATACCGCGAGACCCACGC
TCACCGGCTCCAGATTTATCAGCAATAAACCAGCCAGCCGGAAGGGCCGAGCGCAGAAGTGGTCCTGCAA
CTTTATCCGCCTCCATCCAGTCTATTAATTGTTGCCGGGAAGCTAGAGTAAGTAGTTCGCCAGTTAATAG
TTTGCGCAACGTTGTTGCCATTGCTACAGGCATCGTGGTGTCACGCTCGTCGTTTGGTATGGCTTCATTC
AGCTCCGGTTCCCAACGATCAAGGCGAGTTACATGATCCCCCATGTTGTGCAAAAAAGCGGTTAGCTCCT
TCGGTCCTCCGATCGTTGTCAGAAGTAAGTTGGCCGCAGTGTTATCACTCATGGTTATGGCAGCACTGCA
TAATTCTCTTACTGTCATGCCATCCGTAAGATGCTTTTCTGTGACTGGTGAGTACTCAACCAAGTCATTC
TGAGAATAGTGTATGCGGCGACCGAGTTGCTCTTGCCCGGCGTCAATACGGGATAATACCGCGCCACATA
GCAGAACTTTAAAAGTGCTCATCATTGGAAAACGTTCTTCGGGGCGAAAACTCTCAAGGATCTTACCGCT
GTTGAGATCCAGTTCGATGTAACCCACTCGTGCACCCAACTGATCTTCAGCATCTTTTACTTTCACCAGC
GTTTCTGGGTGAGCAAAAACAGGAAGGCAAAATGCCGCAAAAAAGGGAATAAGGGCGACACGGAAATGTT
GAATACTCATACTCTTCCTTTTTCAATATTATTGAAGCATTTATCAGGGTTATTGTCTCATGAGCGGATA
CATATTTGAATGTATTTAGAAAAATAAACAAATAGGGGTTCCGCGCACATTTCCCCGAAAAGTGCCACCT
GACGTCTAAGAAACCATTATTATCATGACATTAACCTATAAAAATAGGCGTATCACGAGGCCCTTTCGTC
TCGCGCGTTTCGGTGATGACGGTGAAAACCTCTGACACATGCAGCTCCCGGAGACGGTCACAGCTTGTCT
GTAAGCGGATGCCGGGAGCAGACAAGCCCGTCAGGGCGCGTCAGCGGGTGTTGGCGGGTGTCGGGGCTGG
CTTAACTATGCGGCATCAGAGCAGATTGTACTGAGAGTGCACCATATGGACATATTGTCGTTAGAACGCG
GCTACAATTAATACATAACCTTATGTATCATACACATACGATTTAGGTGACACTATAGAACGCGGCCGCC
AGCTGAAGCTTCGTACGCTGCAGGTCGACGGTAATAGGCGCATGCAACTTCTTTTCTTTTTTTTTCTTTT
CTCTCTCCCCCGTTGTTGTCTCACCATATCCGCAATGACAAAAAAATGATGGAAGACACTAAAGGAAAAA
ATTAACGACAAAGACAGCACCAACAGATGTCGTTGTTCCAGAGCTGATGAGGGGTATCTCGAAGCACACG
AAACTTTTTCCTTCCTTCATTCACGCACACTACTCTCTAATGAGCAACGGTATACGGCCTTCCTTCCAGT
TACTTGAATTTGAAATAAAAAAAAGTTTGCTGTCTTGCTATCAAGTATAAATAGACCTGCAATTATTAAT
CTTTTGTTTCCTCGTCATTGTTCTCGTTCCCTTTCTTCCTTGTTTCTTTTTCTGCACAATATTTCAAGCT
ATACCAAGCATACAATCAACTGCTATTAGATCTGTGAGAAGGGTTTTCATTTACGTCTCAATATTCGTAT
TGATAATAGTTTTGAAAAGAACATTAAGTGGCACAGATCAAACGTCAATGAAACAACCAGTGGTGGTCAT
TGGCTCTGGTTTGGCAGGCTTAACCACAAGTAATCGTCTCATTAGTAAATACAGAATTCCTGTTGTGCTT
TTGGATAAGGCGGCTTCTATTGGTGGGAATTCTATAAAGGCTTCTAGTGGTATTAATGGTGCTCACACAG
ACACTCAACAAAATTTAAAGGTAATGGACACTCCCGAATTGTTTTTGAAAGATACTTTGCATTCGGCTAA
AGGCAGAGGGGTTCCATCACTGATGGATAAGTTGACTAAGGAATCCAAGAGTGCTATCAGGTGGTTGCAA
ACAGAATTCGATTTGAAATTAGACCTCCTTGCGCAATTGGGCGGTCACTCTGTTCCAAGGACCCATAGAT
CTTCTGGCAAATTACCACCAGGTTTTGAAATCGTGCAAGCGTTATCAAAAAAACTAAAGGATATCTCTTC
CAAAGATTCCAATCTCGTGCAGATTATGCTAAACAGTGAAGTAGTGGATATCGAGCTTGATAATCAAGGT
CATGTTACTGGTGTAGTATATATGGACGAGAACGGAAACCGTAAAATCATGAAGTCACACCATGTCGTGT
TTTGCTCAGGTGGATTTGGTTACTCTAAGGAAATGTTGAAAGAGTACTCACCAAATTTGATTCACTTGCC
AACTACTAATGGCAAACAGACTACAGGTGATGGTCAAAAAATCCTTTCAAAGTTGGGTGCCGAATTGATT
GATATGGATCAAGTGCAGGTACACCCTACCGGCTTCATTGATCCAAATGACCGTGAAAATAACTGGAAGT
TTTTGGCTGCAGAGGCATTGAGGGGTTTAGGCGGCATCTTATTGCATCCCACCACTGGAAGAAGGTTTAC
AAATGAATTGAGCACCAGAGATACAGTAACCATGGAAATACAGTCTAAATGTCCGAAAAATGATAATAGA
GCACTTTTGGTAATGAGCGACAAAGTCTACGAGAACTATACGAATAACATAAACTTTTATATGTCCAAAA
ACTTAATCAAAAAAGTGTCAATCAACGATCTGATCCGACAATATGACCTACAAACTACAGCTTCTGAACT
GGTAACTGAACTGAAGAGCTATTCCGATGTTAATACTAAGGATACGTTTGATAGGCCATTGATTATCAAT
GCCTTTGATAAAGATATTTCGACTGAATCAACTGTTTATGTTGGGGAAGTTACACCAGTTGTTCATTTCA
CAATGGGTGGTGTGAAAATTAATGAGAAATCTCAGGTAATTAAGAAAAATTCGGAAAGCGTTCTATCTAA
TGGGATATTTGCTGCTGGTGAAGTTTCGGGTGGTGTTCATGGAGCCAACAGATTGGGTGGATCTAGTTTG
TTAGAGTGTGTTGTCTTTGGAAAGACAGCTGCGGATAACATAGCAAAATTGTACGGTGACGGTGCTGGTT
TAATTAACATGTCAAAAGGCGAGGAACTATTCACAGGTGTCGTACCAATACTGGTAGAATTGGATGGCGA
CGTAAACGGGCATAAGTTTTCTGTGAGTGGTGAGGGTGAAGGGGACGCAACTTATGGCAAACTTACACTT
AAGTTCATCTGCACCACAGGGAAGCTGCCTGTCCCATGGCCAACTCTAGTTACAACTCTCACTTACGGAG
TACAATGTTTTTCTCGATACCCAGACCACATGAAACAACATGACTTTTTCAAATCTGCCATGCCTGAGGG
ATATGTGCAAGAGAGAACTATTTTCTTTAAAGATGATGGTAATTACAAAACTCGTGCTGAAGTGAAGTTT
GAAGGAGATACACTTGTTAATAGAATTGAGTTAAAGGGTATTGACTTTAAGGAAGATGGTAATATCTTAG
GTCACAAATTGGAATACAACTACAATTCACATAACGTTTACATCATGGCAGATAAACAGAAAAACGGCAT
AAAAGTTAATTTCAAAATTAGACATAATATCGAAGATGGTTCCGTTCAACTCGCTGATCATTATCAACAA
AATACACCAATCGGAGATGGACCTGTTCTATTGCCAGACAACCATTACTTATCTACACAGAGCGCCTTGT
CAAAAGATCCTAATGAAAAGAGAGATCACATGGTTTTGTTAGAATTTGTCACCGCTGCGGGTATAACGTT
GGGTATGGATGAATTGTACAAATAAGGCGCGCCACTTCTAAATAAGCGAATTTCTTATGATTTATGATTT
TTATTATTAAATAAGTTATAAAAAAAATAAGTGTATACAAATTTTAAAGTGACTCTTAGGTTTTAAAACG
AAAATTCTTATTCTTGAGTAACTCTTTCCTGTAGGTCAGGTTGCTTTCTCAGGTATAGTATGAGGTCGCT
CTTATTGACCACACCTCTACCGGCAGATCCGCTAGGGATAACAGGGTAATATAGATCTGTTTTTACCAAT
AGATAGCGGTTTAATATAAGGTTTCAACAAGAAATATTTTGTGAAAATCAAAAGTTAATAGTTTCACTGT
CGAAAATATGAAAGTTTAAGTTTTCAGTTCATCCCATTGTAGTTATCAAATTTCTGTGTTTCCCGTATAT
GTGTGCTCTGTATTCATCGCTATCTTGAAACTGGTTATGATCGTTGCGCATGTGACCTGTATCGCTCAAA
AGAGCCCGGCACCGGTACCGGGCAAAAGCCCCTAGCAAGCTAAAATGATTCAACTTTCGTAGTAATTTGT
TCAACCGGTCACAGTAAAGTCAATGACTAACTTTTGAATCGAGGATGTATTTCCAATTGAAAGCAATGTA
TATATAAACCATTGTGTTGAAGCTTGTCTTACAGTTTTCTTGTATCCTCCCATTGTTCATATAGTACTTA
AAGTACCATAATCCTTAAAGAACAAACTTGAAAGAGAATACACTATACACAACTAATAAATAAAGAATAA
TCATGGCTGTGACCAAGACAATTGTAGTTCTACCAGGTGACCATGTTGGTCAAGAAATCACTGAAGAGGC
CATTAAAGTTTTAAATGCTATTCAGGAATGTCGTCCAGACAAGGTCAATTTCAAGTTTGATCATCATTTG
ATCGGTGGTGCTGCAATTGATGCCACTGGTGTTCCATTACCAGACGAAGCTTTGGAGGCCTCTAAGAAAG
CTGATGCCGTGCTTCTGGGTGCTGTTGGTGGTCCAAAATGGGGTACTGGCGCTGTCAGACCAGAACAAGG
TCTTTTGAAAATCCGTAAGGAGTTGCAATTGTATGCTAATCTAAGACCATGTAATTTTGCATCTGATTCC
TTACTAGATCTATCGCCATTGAAGCCTGAAATTGCAAGAGGTACAGATTTCGTCGTTGTTAGAGAACTAG
TGGGTGGTATTTATTTCGGGGAGAGAAAAGAAGATGAAGGTGATGGTGTCGCCTGGGATAGCGAAAAGTA
TTCTGTGCCCGAAGTTCAAAGAATCACTAGAATGGCTGCTTTCATGGCTCTGCAACACAACCCACCTTTA
CCTATTTGGTCTCTAGATAAAGCCAACGTTCTAGCATCATCAAGATTATGGAGAAAAACAGTGGAAGAGA
CGATTAAGAATGAATTCCCACAATTGACTGTTCAACATCAATTGATTGATTCCGCTGCTATGATCTTGGT
TAAGAACCCAACTCATCTAAATGGTATTATTATCACAAACAATATGTTTGGTGATATTATCTCCGATGAA
GCCTCCGTGATCCCAGGTTCGTTAGGATTACTTCCATCTGCCTCCTTGGCATCTCTTCCAGATAAGAATA
CGGCATTTGGTTTATATGAGCCATGTCATGGCTCTGCTCCAGACTTACCAAAGGGAAAGGTTAACCCCGT
AGCAACAATCCTATCTGCTGCTATGATGTTGAAGTTGTCTCTGGACCTGTTCGAAGAAGGTGAAATTATA
GAACAAGCAGTCAAGAAAGTGTTGGATTCTGGTATCAGAACAGCGGATCTAAAGGGTACCAACTCTACTA
CTGAGGTCGGTGATGCAGTAGCGAAAGCTGTCAGGGAACTATTAGCTTAGACTTAGTAGATGTACAGTTG
CATACATAAGTCTGAACAGAAAGAAGTAAATATCATATCTAGTTCGGTTTAGAAATCAGTGACTATATTG
GTTTTGACCAGATCGCAATCCTTGCAAGCATTTAGTAATGACTATCAAACCGGTGAATCATCTGATAAGG
CTATATTAGCTTGTGCATTCGCAT
