>Addgene plasmid #62386 | pJW1516 | addgene partial sequence | sequence record 106429 | yADH1-F 5'-ATACGGCCTTCCTTCCAGTT-3'
TGTCTTGCTATCAAGTATAAATAGACCTGCAATTATTAATCTTTTGTTTCCTCGTCATTGTTCTCGTTCC
CTTTCTTCCTTGTTTCTTTTTCTGCACAATATTTCAAGCTATACCAAGCATACAATCAACTGCTATTAGA
TCTGTGAGAAGGGTTTTCATTTACGTCTCAATATTCGTATTGATAATAGTTTTGAAAAGAACATTAAGTG
GCACAGATCAAACGTCAATGAAACAACCAGTGGTGGTCATTGGCTCTGGTTTGGCAGGCTTAACCACAAG
TAATCGTCTCATTAGTAAATACAGAATTCCTGTTGTGCTTTTGGATAAGGCGGCTTCTATTGGTGGGAAT
TCTATAAAGGCTTCTAGTGGTATTAATGGTGCTCACACAGACACTCAACAAAATTTAAAGGTAATGGACA
CTCCCGAATTGTTTTTGAAAGATACTTTGCATTCGGCTAAAGGCAGAGGGGTTCCATCACTGATGGATAA
GTTGACTAAGGAATCCAAGAGTGCTATCAGGTGGTTGCAAACAGAATTCGATTTGAAATTAGACCTCCTT
GCGCAATTGGGCGGTCACTCTGTTCCAAGGACCCATAGATCTTCTGGCAAATTACCACCAGGTTTTGAAA
TCGTGCAAGCGTTATCAAAAAAACTAAAGGATATCTCTTCCAAAGATTCCAATCTCGTGCAGATTATGCT
AAACAGTGAAGTAGTGGATATCGAGCTTGATAATCAAGGTCATGTTACTGGTGTAGTATATATGGACGAG
AACGGAAACCGTAAAATCATGAAGTCACACCATGTCGTGTTT
