>Addgene plasmid #62386 | pJW1516 | addgene partial sequence | sequence record 108257 | pHybLex_rev 5'-GAGTCACTTTAAAATTTGTATACAC-3'
TAATAAAAATCATAAATCATAAGAAATTCGCTTATTTAGAAGTGGCGCGCCTTATTTGTACAATTCATCC
ATACCCAACGTTATACCCGCAGCGGTGACAAATTCTAACAAAACCATGTGATCTCTCTTTTCATTAGGAT
CTTTTGACAAGGCGCTCTGTGTAGATAAGTAATGGTTGTCTGGCAATAGAACAGGTCCATCTCCGATTGG
TGTATTTTGTTGATAATGATCAGCGAGTTGAACGGAACCATCTTCGATATTATGTCTAATTTTGAAATTA
ACTTTTATGCCGTTTTTCTGTTTATCTGCCATGATGTAAACGTTATGTGAATTGTAGTTGTATTCCAATT
TGTGACCTAAGATATTACCATCTTCCTTAAAGTCAATACCCTTTAACTCAATTCTATTAACAAGTGTATC
TCCTTCAAACTTCACTTCAGCACGAGTTTTGTAATTACCATCATCTTTAAAGAAAATAGTTCTCTCTTGC
ACATATCCCTCAGGCATGGCAGATTTGAAAAAGTCATGTTGTTTCATGTGGTCTGGGTATCGAGAAAAAC
ATTGTACTCCGTAAGTGAGAGTTGTAACTAGAGTTGGCCATGGGACAGGCAGCTTCCCTGTGGTGCAGAT
GAACTTAAGTGTAAGTTTGCCATAAGTTGCGTCCCCTTCACCCTCACCACTCACAGAAAACTTATGCCCG
TTTACGTCGCCATCCAATTCTACCAGTATTGGTACGACACCTGTGAATAGTTCCTCGCCTTTTGACATGT
TAATTAAACCAGCACCGTCACCGTACAATTTTGCTATGTTATCCGCAGCTGTCTTTCCAAAGACAACACA
CTCTAACAAACTAGATCCACCCAATCTGTTGGCTCCATGAACACCACCCGAAACTTCACCAGCAGCAAAT
ATCCCATTAGATAGAACGCTT
